Addgene plasmid #99833: env8 17nt J1/13
Purpose: GFPuv reporter that places expression of a fluorescent protein reporter (GFPuv) under control of the env8HyCbl riboswitch.
Depositing lab: Robert Batey. Depositing organization: University of Colorado, Boulder. Publication: Mechanistic Insights into Cofactor-Dependent Coupling of RNA Folding and mRNA Transcription/Translation by a Cobalamin Riboswitch. Polaski JT, Holmstrom ED, Nesbitt DJ, Batey RT. Cell Rep. 2016 May 3;15(5):1100-10. doi: 10.1016/j.celrep.2016.03.087. Epub 2016 Apr 21. PubMed 27117410.
Backbone
  Vector backbone: pRR5
  Vector type: Bacterial Expression
Growth in bacteria
  Bacterial resistance: Ampicillin, 100 μg/mL
  Growth temperature: 37°C
  Growth strain: DH5alpha
  Copy number: Low Copy
Gene/Insert
  Gene/Insert name: env8 17nt J1/13
  Mutation: J1/13 with 17 nucleotides
  Tag / fusion protein: GFPuv (C terminal on insert)
  Cloning method: Restriction Enzyme; 5′ cloning site unknown (unknown if destroyed); 3′ cloning site unknown (unknown if destroyed)
Terms and licenses: Academic/Nonprofit Terms; Industry Terms: Not Available to Industry
How to cite: env8 17nt J1/13 was a gift from Robert Batey (Addgene plasmid # 99833 ; http://n2t.net/addgene:99833 ; RRID:Addgene_99833)
