[The description below was written by a language model from this plasmid's Addgene catalogue record and pLannotate feature annotations shown in this document.]
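Description:
env8 17nt J1/13 is a low-copy bacterial expression plasmid built on the pRR5 backbone that serves as a fluorescent reporter for the activity of a cobalamin riboswitch. It is propagated in E. coli under ampicillin selection, with β-lactamase expressed from its native bla promoter. Replication depends on a ColE1/pMB1-type origin. A complete rop gene and a bom region from pBR322 are also annotated, consistent with the low copy number given in the catalogue entry. Additional short rop and bom fragments and a predicted E. coli open reading frame appear to be backbone remnants.

The payload is a variant of the env8HyCbl (hydroxocobalamin-responsive) riboswitch placed directly upstream of the GFPuv coding sequence, a GFP variant optimized for UV excitation. The feature table identifies the riboswitch as an AdoCbl-variant class RNA spanning the sequence origin. It is followed by a fragment of the pUC18/19 multiple cloning site and then GFPuv, so reporter expression depends on the regulatory state of the riboswitch. In this construct the J1/13 joining region of the riboswitch has been changed to a length of 17 nucleotides, which suggests it is one of a series testing how this linker affects regulation. A 5S rRNA segment and the rrnB T1 and T2 terminators lie upstream of the riboswitch, where they would insulate the cassette from read-through transcription. No promoter driving the riboswitch-GFPuv unit is annotated or named in the record. The plasmid is intended for cell-based fluorescence assays that measure cobalamin-dependent control of gene expression by the riboswitch.
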