Features (pLannotate 1.2.2; 14 found; start..end, strand, type, name):
    133..178     -  misc_feature   MCS (fragment): pUC18/19 multiple cloning site
    188..904     +  CDS            GFPuv: GFP variant optimized for excitation by UV light
    997..1032    +  CDS            rop (fragment): Rop protein, which maintains plasmids at low copy number; rop
   1134..1233    +  misc_feature   bom (fragment): basis of mobility region from pBR322
   1331..1435    +  promoter       AmpR promoter: bla
   1436..2296    +  CDS            AmpR: β-lactamase; bla; confers resistance to ampicillin, carbenicillin, and related antibiotics
   2467..3055    +  rep_origin     ori: high-copy-number ColE1/pMB1/pBR322/pUC origin of replication
   3241..3381    -  misc_feature   bom: basis of mobility region from pBR322
   3483..3674    -  CDS            rop: Rop protein, which maintains plasmids at low copy number; rop
   3691..4071    +  CDS            YPB1_ECOLX: Protein predicted: Swiss-Prot protein existence level 4. From Escherichia coli.
   4178..4293    +  ncRNA          5S rRNA: Accession: RF00001 - 5S ribosomal RNA
   4297..4383    +  terminator     rrnB T1 terminator: Escherichia coli rrnB; transcription terminator T1 from the E. coli rrnB gene
   4475..4502    +  terminator     rrnB T2 terminator: transcription terminator T2 from the E. coli rrnB gene
   4618..128     +  ncRNA          AdoCbl-variant (across the origin): Accession: RF01689 - AdoCbl variant RNA
>Addgene plasmid #99833 | env8 17nt J1/13 | addgene full sequence | sequence record 192122 | Addgene NGS Result
GGCCTAAAAGCGTAGTGGGAAAGTGACGTGAAATTCGTCCAGATTACTTGATACGGTTATACTCCGAATG
CCACCTAGGCCATACAACATACAACATAGAGCAAGGAGACTCAACATGCTGATGATTACGCCAAGCTTGC
ATGCCTGCAGGTCGACTCTAGAGGATCCCCGGGTACCGGTAGAAAAAATGAGTAAAGGAGAAGAACTTTT
CACTGGAGTTGTCCCAATTCTTGTTGAATTAGATGGTGATGTTAATGGGCACAAATTTTCTGTCAGTGGA
GAGGGTGAAGGTGATGCAACATACGGAAAACTTACCCTTAAATTTATTTGCACTACTGGAAAACTACCTG
TTCCATGGCCAACACTTGTCACTACTTTCTCTTATGGTGTTCAATGCTTTTCCCGTTATCCGGATCATAT
GAAACGGCATGACTTTTTCAAGAGTGCCATGCCCGAAGGTTATGTACAGGAACGCACTATATCTTTCAAA
GATGACGGGAACTACAAGACGCGTGCTGAAGTCAAGTTTGAAGGTGATACCCTTGTTAATCGTATCGAGT
TAAAAGGTATTGATTTTAAAGAAGATGGAAACATTCTCGGACACAAACTCGAGTACAACTATAACTCACA
CAATGTATACATCACGGCAGACAAACAAAAGAATGGAATCAAAGCTAACTTCAAAATTCGCCACAACATT
GAAGATGGATCCGTTCAACTAGCAGACCATTATCAACAAAATACTCCAATTGGCGATGGCCCTGTCCTTT
TACCAGACAACCATTACCTGTCGACACAATCTGCCCTTTCGAAAGATCCCAACGAAAAGCGTGACCACAT
GGTCCTTCTTGAGTTTGTAACTGCTGCTGGGATTACACATGGCATGGATGAGCTCTACAAATAATGAATT
CCAACTGAGCGCCGGTCGCTACCATTACCAACTTGTCTGGTGTCAAAAATAATAGGCCTACTAGTCGGCC
GTACGGGCCCTTTCGTCTCGCGCGTTTCGGTGATGACGGTGAAAACCTCTGACACATGCAGCTCCCGGAG
ACGGTCACAGCTTGTCTGTAAGCGGATGCCGGGAGCAGACAAGCCCGTCAGGGCGCGTCAGCGGGTGTTG
GCGGGTGTCGGGGCTGGCTTAACTATGCGGCATCAGAGCAGATTGTACTGAGAGTGCACCATATGCGGTG
TGAAATACCGCACAGATGCGTAAGGAGAAAATACCGCATCAGGCGGCCTTAAGGGCCTCGTGATACGCCT
ATTTTTATAGGTTAATGTCATGATAATAATGGTTTCTTAGACGTCAGGTGGCACTTTTCGGGGAAATGTG
CGCGGAACCCCTATTTGTTTATTTTTCTAAATACATTCAAATATGTATCCGCTCATGAGACAATAACCCT
GATAAATGCTTCAATAATATTGAAAAAGGAAGAGTATGAGTATTCAACATTTCCGTGTCGCCCTTATTCC
CTTTTTTGCGGCATTTTGCCTTCCTGTTTTTGCTCACCCAGAAACGCTGGTGAAAGTAAAAGATGCTGAA
GATCAGTTGGGTGCACGAGTGGGTTACATCGAACTGGATCTCAACAGCGGTAAGATCCTTGAGAGTTTTC
GCCCCGAAGAACGTTTTCCAATGATGAGCACTTTTAAAGTTCTGCTATGTGGCGCGGTATTATCCCGTGT
TGACGCCGGGCAAGAGCAACTCGGTCGCCGCATACACTATTCTCAGAATGACTTGGTTGAGTACTCACCA
GTCACAGAAAAGCATCTTACGGATGGCATGACAGTAAGAGAATTATGCAGTGCTGCCATAACCATGAGTG
ATAACACTGCGGCCAACTTACTTCTGACAACGATCGGAGGACCGAAGGAGCTAACCGCTTTTTTGCACAA
CATGGGGGATCATGTAACTCGCCTTGATCGTTGGGAACCGGAGCTGAATGAAGCCATACCAAACGACGAG
CGTGACACCACGATGCCTGCAGCAATGGCAACAACGTTGCGCAAACTATTAACTGGCGAACTACTTACTC
TAGCTTCCCGGCAACAATTAATAGACTGGATGGAGGCGGATAAAGTTGCAGGACCACTTCTGCGCTCGGC
CCTTCCGGCTGGCTGGTTTATTGCTGATAAATCTGGAGCCGGTGAGCGTGGGTCTCGCGGTATCATTGCA
GCACTGGGGCCAGATGGTAAGCCCTCCCGTATCGTAGTTATCTACACGACGGGGAGTCAGGCAACTATGG
ATGAACGAAATAGACAGATCGCTGAGATAGGTGCCTCACTGATTAAGCATTGGTAACTGTCAGACCAAGT
TTACTCATATATACTTTAGATTGATTTAAAACTTCATTTTTAATTTAAAAGGATCTAGGTGAAGATCCTT
TTTGATAATCTCATGACCAAAATCCCTTAACGTGAGTTTTCGTTCCACTGAGCGTCAGACCCCGTAGAAA
AGATCAAAGGATCTTCTTGAGATCCTTTTTTTCTGCGCGTAATCTGCTGCTTGCAAACAAAAAAACCACC
GCTACCAGCGGTGGTTTGTTTGCCGGATCAAGAGCTACCAACTCTTTTTCCGAAGGTAACTGGCTTCAGC
AGAGCGCAGATACCAAATACTGTCCTTCTAGTGTAGCCGTAGTTAGGCCACCACTTCAAGAACTCTGTAG
CACCGCCTACATACCTCGCTCTGCTAATCCTGTTACCAGTGGCTGCTGCCAGTGGCGATAAGTCGTGTCT
TACCGGGTTGGACTCAAGACGATAGTTACCGGATAAGGCGCAGCGGTCGGGCTGAACGGGGGGTTCGTGC
ACACAGCCCAGCTTGGAGCGAACGACCTACACCGAACTGAGATACCTACAGCGTGAGCTATGAGAAAGCG
CCACGCTTCCCGAAGGGAGAAAGGCGGACAGGTATCCGGTAAGCGGCAGGGTCGGAACAGGAGAGCGCAC
GAGGGAGCTTCCAGGGGGAAACGCCTGGTATCTTTATAGTCCTGTCGGGTTTCGCCACCTCTGACTTGAG
CGTCGATTTTTGTGATGCTCGTCAGGGGGGCGGAGCCTATGGAAAAACGCCAGCAACGCGGCCTTTTTAC
GGTTCCTGGCCTTTTGCTGGCCTTTTGCTCACATGTTCTTTCCTGCGTTATCCCCTGATTCTGTGGATAA
CCGTATTACCGCCTTTGAGTGAGCTGATACCGCTCGCCGCAGCCGAACGACCGAGCGCAGCGAGTCAGTG
AGCGAGGAAGCGGAAGAGCGCCTGATGCGGTATTTTCTCCTTACGCATCTGTGCGGTATTTCACACCGCA
TATGGTGCACTCTCAGTACAATCTGCTCTGATGCCGCATAGTTAAGCCAGTATACACTCCGCTATCGCTA
CGTGACTGGGTCATGGCTGCGCCCCGACACCCGCCAACACCCGCTGACGCGCCCTGACGGGCTTGTCTGC
TCCCGGCATCCGCTTACAGACAAGCTGTGACCGTCTCCGGGAGCTGCATGTGTCAGAGGTTTTCACCGTC
ATCACCGAAACGCGCGAGGCAGCTGCGGTAAAGCTCATCAGCGTGGTCGTGAAGCGATTCACAGATGTCT
GCCTGTTCATCCGCGTCCAGCTCGTTGAGTTTCTCCAGAAGCGTTAATGTCTGGCTTCTGATAAAGCGGG
CCATGTTAAGGGCGGTTTTTTCCTGTTTGGTCACTGATGCCTCCGTGTAAGGGGGATTTCTGTTCATGGG
GGTAATGATACCGATGAAACGAGAGAGGATGCTCACGATACGGGTTACTGATGATGAACATGCCCGGTTA
CTGGAACGTTGTGAGGGTAAACAACTGGCGGTATGGATGCGGCGGGACCAGAGAAAAATCACTCAGGGTC
AATGCCAGCGCTTCGTTAATACAGATGTAGGTGTTCCACAGGGTAGCCAGCAGCATCCTGCGATGCAGAT
CCGGAACATAATGGTGCAGGGCGCTGACTTCCGCGTTTCCAGACTTTACGAAACACGGAAACCGAAGACC
ATTCATGTTGTTGCTCAGGTCGCAGACGTTTTGCAGCAGCAGTCGCTTCACGTTCGCTCGCGTATCGGTG
ATTCATTCTGCTAACCAGTAAGGCAACCCCGCCAGCCTAGCCGGGTCCTCAACGACAGGAGCACGATCAT
GCGCACCCGTGGCCAGGACCCAACGCTGCCCGAGAATGCGCATTGTTGCCTGGCGGCAGTAGCGCGGTGG
TCCCACCTGACCCCATGCCGAACTCAGAAGCGAAACGCCGTAGCGCCGATGGTAGTGTGGGGTCTCCCCA
TGCGAGAGTAGGGAACTGCCAGGCATCAAATAAAACGAAAGGCTCAGTCGAAAGACTGGGCCTTTCGTTT
TATCTGTTGTTTGTCGGTGAACGCTCTCCTGAGTAGGACAAATCCGCCGGGAGCGGATTTGAACGTTGCG
AAGCAACGGCCCGGAGGGTGGCGGGCAGGACGCCCGCCATAAACTGCCAGGCATCAAATTAAGCAGAAGG
CCATCCTGACGGATGGCCTTTTTGCGCTAGCCACAGCTAACACCACGTCGTCCCTATCTGCTGCCCTAGG
TCTATGAGTGGTTGCTGGATAACTTTACGGGCATGCATAAGGCTCGTATAATATATTCATATAATAAT
