>Addgene plasmid #99833 | env8 17nt J1/13 | depositor partial sequence | sequence record 192112 | env8 17nt J1/13 sequence 112 bps
GGCCTAAAAGCGTAGTGGGAAAGTGACGTGAAATTCGTCCAGATTACTTGATACGGTTATACTCCGAATG
CCACCTAGGCCATACAACATACAACATAGAGCAAGGAGACTC
